>Addgene plasmid #238256 | pRK5_EGFP-BRD4-NUT-KS-FtoG | addgene full sequence | sequence record 474561 | Addgene NGS Result
TTCGAGCTCGCCCGACATTGATTATTGACTAGTTATTAATAGTAATCAATTACGGGGTCATTAGTTCATA
GCCCATATATGGAGTTCCGCGTTACATAACTTACGGTAAATGGCCCGCCTGGCTGACCGCCCAACGACCC
CCGCCCATTGACGTCAATAATGACGTATGTTCCCATAGTAACGCCAATAGGGACTTTCCATTGACGTCAA
TGGGTGGAGTATTTACGGTAAACTGCCCACTTGGCAGTACATCAAGTGTATCATATGCCAAGTACGCCCC
CTATTGACGTCAATGACGGTAAATGGCCCGCCTGGCATTATGCCCAGTACATGACCTTATGGGACTTTCC
TACTTGGCAGTACATCTACGTATTAGTCATCGCTATTACCATGGTGATGCGGTTTTGGCAGTACATCAAT
GGGCGTGGATAGCGGTTTGACTCACGGGGATTTCCAAGTCTCCACCCCATTGACGTCAATGGGAGTTTGT
TTTGGCACCAAAATCAACGGGACTTTCCAAAATGTCGTAACAACTCCGCCCCATTGACGCAAATGGGCGG
TAGGCGTGTACGGTGGGAGGTCTATATAAGCAGAGCTCGTTTAGTGAACCGTCAGATCGCCTGGAGACGC
CATCCACGCTGTTTTGACCTCCATAGAAGACACCGGGACCGATCCAGCCTCCGCGGCCGGGAACGGTGCA
TTGGAACGCGGATTCCCCGTGCCAAGAGTGACGTAAGTACCGCCTATAGAGTCTATAGGCCCACCCCCTT
GGCTTCGTTAGAACGCGGCTACAATTAATACATAACCTTATGTATCATACACATACGATTTAGGTGACAC
TATAGAATAACATCCACTTTGCCTTTCTCTCCACAGGTGTCCACTCCCAGGTCCAACTGCACCTCGGTTC
TATCGATTGAATTCGTACCGGTGCCACCATGGTGAGCAAGGGCGAGGAGCTGTTCACCGGGGTGGTGCCC
ATCCTGGTCGAGCTGGACGGCGACGTAAACGGCCACAAGTTCAGCGTGTCCGGCGAGGGCGAGGGCGATG
CCACCTACGGCAAGCTGACCCTGAAGTTCATCTGCACCACCGGCAAGCTGCCCGTGCCCTGGCCCACCCT
CGTGACCACCCTGACCTACGGCGTGCAGTGCTTCAGCCGCTACCCCGACCACATGAAGCAGCACGACTTC
TTCAAGTCCGCCATGCCCGAAGGCTACGTCCAGGAGCGCACCATCTTCTTCAAGGACGACGGCAACTACA
AGACCCGCGCCGAGGTGAAGTTCGAGGGCGACACCCTGGTGAACCGCATCGAGCTGAAGGGCATCGACTT
CAAGGAGGACGGCAACATCCTGGGGCACAAGCTGGAGTACAACTACAACAGCCACAACGTCTATATCATG
GCCGACAAGCAGAAGAACGGCATCAAGGTGAACTTCAAGATCCGCCACAACATCGAGGACGGCAGCGTGC
AGCTCGCCGACCACTACCAGCAGAACACCCCCATCGGCGACGGCCCCGTGCTGCTGCCCGACAACCACTA
CCTGAGCACCCAGTCCGCCCTGAGCAAAGACCCCAACGAGAAGCGCGATCACATGGTCCTGCTGGAGTTC
GTGACCGCCGCCGGGATCACTCTCGGCATGGACGAGCTGTACAAGATGTCTGCGGAGAGCGGCCCTGGGA
CGAGATTGAGAAATCTGCCAGTAATGGGGGATGGACTAGAAACTTCCCAAATGTCTACAACACAGGCCCA
GGCCCAACCCCAGCCAGCCAACGCAGCCAGCACCAACCCCCCGCCCCCAGAGACCTCCAACCCTAACAAG
CCCAAGAGGCAG
[300 nt withheld, positions 1833-2132]
AAAATAAATGAGCTACCCACAGAAGAAACCGAGATCATGATAGTCCAGGCAAAAGGAAGAGGACGTGGGA
GGAAAGAAACAGGGACAGCAAAACCTGGCGTTTCCACGGTACCAAACACAACTCAAGCATCGACTCCTCC
GCAGACCCAGACCCCTCAGCCGAATCCTCCTCCTGTGCAGGCCACGCCTCACCCCTTCCCTGCCGTCACC
CCGGACCTCATCGTCCAGACCCCTGTCATGACAGTGGTGCCTCCCCAGCCACTGCAGACCCCCCCGCCAG
TGCCCCCCCAGCCACAACCCCCACCCGCTCCAGCTCCCCAGCCCGTACAGAGCCACCCACCCATCATCGC
GGCCACCCCACAGCCTGTGAAGACAAAGAAGGGAGTGAAGAGGAAAGCAGACACCACCACCCCCACCACC
ATTGACCCCATTCACGAGCCACCCTCGCTGCCCCCGGAGCCCAAGACCACCAAGCTGGGCCAGCGGCGGG
AGAGCAGCCGGCCTGTGAAACCTCCAAAGAAGGACGTGCCCGACTCTCAGCAGCACCCAGCACCAGAGAA
GAGCAGCAAGGTCTCGGAGCAGCTCAAGTGCTGCAGCGGCATCCTCAAGGAGATGTTTGCCAAGAAGCAC
GCCGCCTACGCCTGGCCCTTCTACAAGCCTGTGGACGTGGAGGCACTGGGCCTACACGACTACTGTGACA
TCATCAAGCACCCCATGGACATGAGCACAATCAAGTCTAAACTGGAGGCCCGTGAGTACCGTGATGCTCA
GGAGTTTGGTGCTGACGTCCGATTGATGTTCTCCAACTGCTATAAGTACAACCCTCCTGACCATGAGGTG
GTGGCCATGGCCCGCAAGCTCCAGGATGTGTTCGAAATGCGCTTTGCCAAGATGCCGGACGAGCCTGAGG
AGCCAGTGGTGGCCGTGTCCTCCCCGGCAGTGCCCCCTCCCACCAAGGTTGTGGCCCCGCCCTCATCCAG
CGACAGCAGCAGCGATAGCTCCTCGGACAGTGACAGTTCGACTGATGACTCTGAGGAGGAGCGAGCCCAG
CGGCTGGCTGAGCTCCAGGAGCAGCTCAAAGCCGTGCACGAGCAGCTTGCAGCCCTCTCTCAGCCCCAGC
AGAACAAACCAAAGAAAAAGGAGAAAGACAAGAAGGAAAAGAAAAAAGAAAAGCACAAAAGGAAAGAGGA
AGTGGAAGAGAATAAAAAAAGCAAAGCCAAGGAACCTCCTCCTAAAAAGACGAAGAAAAATAATAGCAGC
AACAGCAATGTGAGCAAGAAGGAGCCAGCGCCCATGAAGAGCAAGCCCCCTCCCACGTATGAG
[249 nt withheld, positions 3456-3704]
GAGAAAGTTGATGTGATTGCCGGCTCCTCCAAGATGAAGGGCTTCTCGTCCTCAGAGTCGGAGAGCTCCA
GTGAGTCCAGCTCCTCTGACAGCGAAGACTCCGAAACAGCATCTGCATTGCCGGGACCGGATATGAGCAT
GAAACCTAGTGCCGCCCTGTCTCCATCCCCTGCACTTCCCTTTCTCCCACCAACTTCTGACCCACCAGAC
CACCCACCCAGGGAGCCACCTCCACAGCCCATCATGCCTTCAGTATTCTCTCCAGACAACCCTCTGATGC
TCTCTGCTTTCCCCAGCTCACTGTTGGTGACAGGGGACGGGGGCCCTTGCCTCAGTGGGGCTGGGGCTGG
CAAGGTCATTGTCAAAGTCAAGACAGAAGGGGGGTCAGCTGAGCCCTCTCAAACTCAGAACTTTATCCTT
ACTCAGACTGCCCTCAATTCGACTGCCCCGGGCACTCCCTGTGGAGGCCTTGAGGGTCCTGCACCTCCAT
TTGTGACAGCATCTAATGTGAAGACCATTCTGCCCTCTAAGGCTGTTGGTGTCAGCCAGGAGGGTCCTCC
AGGCCTTCCGCCTCAGCCTCCACCACCAGTTGCTCAACTGGTCCCCATTGTGCCCCTGGAAAAAGCTTGG
CCAGGGCCACATGGGACAACCGGGGAAGGAGGTCCTGTGGCCACTCTATCCAAGCCTTCCCTAGGTGACC
GCTCCAAAATTTCCAAGGACGTTTATGAGAACTTCCGTCAGTGGCAGCGTTACAAAGCCTTGGCCCGGAG
GCACCTATCCCAGAGTCCTGACACAGAAGCTCTTTCCTGTTTTCTTATCCCAGTGCTTCGTTCCCTGGCC
CGGCTGAAGCCCACTATGACCCTGGAGGAGGGACTGCCATTGGCTGTGCAGGAGTGGGAGCACACCAGCA
ACTTTGACCGGATGATCTTTTATGAGATGGCAGAAAGGTTCATGGAGTTTGAGGCTGAGGAGATGCAGAT
TCAGAACACACAGCTGATGAATGGGTCTCAGGGCCTGTCTCCTGCAACCCCTTTGAAACTTGATCCTCTA
GGGCCCCTGGCCTCTGAGGTTTGCCAGCAGCCAGTGTACATTCCGAAGAAGGCAGCTTCTAAAACAAGAG
CTCCTCGCCGGCGTCAGCGTAAAGCCCAGAGACCTCCTGCTCCTGAGGCACCCAAGGAGATCCCACCAGA
AGCTGTGAAGGAGTATGTTGACATCATGGAATGGCTGGTGGGGACTCACTTGGCCACTGGGGAGTCAGAT
GGAAAACAAGAGGAAGAAGGGCAGCAGCAGGAGGAGGAAGGGATGTATCCAGATCCAGGTCTCCTGAGCT
ACATCAATGAGCTGTGTTCTCAGAAGGTCTTTGTCTCCAAGGTGGAGGCTGTCATTCACCCTCAATTTCT
GGCAGATCTGCTGTCCCCAGAAAAACAGAGAGATCCCTTGGCCTTAATTGAGGAGCTAGAGCAAGAAGAA
GGACTCACTCTTGCCCAGCTGGTCCAGAAGCGACTCATGGCCTTGGAAGAGGAGGAAGATGCAGAGGCGC
CTCCAAGTTTCAGTGGCGCTCAGTTGGACTCAAGTCCTTCTGGTTCTGTTGAGGATGAAGATGGGGATGG
GCGGCTTCGGCCCTCACCTGGGCTTCAGGGGGCTGGGGGCGCCGCTTGCCTTGGAAAGGTTTCTTCTTCA
GGAAAACGGGCAAGAGAAGTGCATGGTGGGCAGGAGCAAGCCCTAGATAGCCCCAGAGGGATGCACAGGG
ATGGGAACACTCTGCCATCCCCCAGCAGCTGGGACCTGCAGCCAGAACTTGCAGCTCCACAGGGAACTCC
GGGACCCTTGGGTGTGGAGAGGAGAGGGTCTGGGAAGGTTATAAACCAGGTATCTCTACATCAGGATGGC
CATCTAGGAGGCGCTGGGCCTCCTGGGCACTGCCTGGTGGCTGATAGGACTTCAGAGGCTCTGCCCCTTT
GTTGGCAGGGAGGCTTCCAGCCTGAGAGCACTCCCAGTTTGGATGCTGGACTTGCAGAGCTGGCTCCTCT
GCAAGGACAAGGGTTAGAAAAGCAAGTCCTGGGATTGCAGAAAGGACAACAAACAGGGGGTCGTGGAGTG
CTTCCTCAAGGGAAGGAGCCTTTAGCAGTGCCCTGGGAAGGCTCTTCAGGAGCCATGTGGGGAGATGACA
GAGGTACCCCCATGGCTCAGAGTTATGATCAGAATCCTTCCCCTAGAGCAGCTGGGGAGAGGGACGATGT
CTGTCTCAGCCCAGGAGTTTGGCTGAGCAGTGAGATGGATGCTGTAGGCTTGGAGCTGCCTGTACAAATA
GAGGAGGTCATAGAGAGCTTCCAAGTTGAGAAGTGTGTAACTGAGTATCAGGAAGGCTGCCAGGGACTGG
GCTCCAGGGGCAACATTTCCCTGGGTCCTGGAGAAACCCTAGTACCTGGGGATACGGAGAGCAGTGTGAT
TCCCTGTGGAGGCACAGTTGCGGCAGCTGCCCTAGAAAAGAGAAACTATTGCAGCTTGCCAGGACCTTTG
AGGGCCAACAGCCCACCCTTGAGGTCCAAAGAAAATCAAGAACAGAGCTGTGAAACCGTAGGGCATCCCA
GTGATCTGTGGGCAGAAGGCTGCTTCCCATTGCTAGAAAGTGGTGATTCCACACTGGGGTCTTCCAAAGA
AACCCTTCCACCCACATGCCAAGGCAATCTCCTTATCATGGGGACTGAGGATGCCTCCTCCTTGCCTGAA
GCCAGTCAAGAGGCAGGGAGCAGAGGCAATTCCTTTTCTCCTCTGTTGGAAACCATAGAACCTGTCAACA
TACTAGATGTTAAAGATGACTGTGGCCTCCAACTAAGGGTCAGCGAGGACACCTGCCCACTGAATGTTCA
TTCTTATGACCCCCAAGGAGAAGGCAGGGTGGATCCTGATCTGTCCAAGCCTAAAAACCTTGCTCCTTTA
CAAGAGAGTCAGGAGTCTTACACAACTGGGACTCCCAAAGCAACATCTTCTCACCAGGGCCTTGGAAGCA
CTTTGCCTAGAAGGGGAACCAGGAATGCCATAGTTCCGAGAGAAACTTCTGTTAGTAAAACACACAGGTC
AGCAGACAGGGCCAAAGGAAAGGAGAAAAAGAAAAAGGAAGCAGAGGAAGAGGATGAGGAACTCTCCAAC
TTTGCTTACCTCTTGGCCTCTAAACTTAGCCTCTCACCAAGGGAGCATCCCCTCAGTCCTCACCATGCCT
CAGGAGGTCAGGGCAGCCAGAGAGCATCCCACCTGCTCCCTGCTGGAGCAAAAGGCCCCAGCAAACTTCC
ATATCCTGTTGCCAAGTCTGGGAAGCGAGCTCTAGCTGGAGGTCCAGCCCCTACTGAAAAGACACCCCAC
TCAGGAGCTCAACTTGGGGTCCCCAGGGAGAAACCCCTAGCTCTGGGAGTAGTTCGACCCTCACAGCCTC
GTAAAAGGCGGTGTGACAGTTTTGTCACGGGCAGAAGGAAGAAACGACGTCGTAGCCAGATGATGATGAT
GAATAAGTTGGTTCTAGCGCAGGGAGGAGGATCCTGTCTATGAGTCGACCTGCAGAAGCTTGGCCGCCAT
GGCCCAACTTGTTTATTGCAGCTTATAATGGTTACAAATAAAGCAATAGCATCACAAATTTCACAAATAA
AGCATTTTTTTCACTGCATTCTAGTTGTGGTTTGTCCAAACTCATCAATGTATCTTATCATGTCTGGATC
GGGAATTAATTCGGCGCAGCACCATGGCCTGAAATAACCTCTGAAAGAGGAACTTGGTTAGGTACCTTCT
GAGGCGGAAAGAACCAGCTGTGGAATGTGTGTCAGTTAGGGTGTGGAAAGTCCCCAGGCTCCCCAGCAGG
CAGAAGTATGCAAAGCATGCATCTCAATTAGTCAGCAACCAGGTGTGGAAAGTCCCCAGGCTCCCCAGCA
GGCAGAAGTATGCAAAGCATGCATCTCAATTAGTCAGCAACCATAGTCCCGCCCCTAACTCCGCCCATCC
CGCCCCTAACTCCGCCCAGTTCCGCCCATTCTCCGCCCCATGGCTGACTAATTTTTTTTATTTATGCAGA
GGCCGAGGCCGCCTCGGCCTCTGAGCTATTCCAGAAGTAGTGAGGAGGCTTTTTTGGAGGCCTAGGCTTT
TGCAAAAAGCTGTTAACAGCTTGGCACTGGCCGTCGTTTTACAACGTCGTGACTGGGAAAACCCTGGCGT
TACCCAACTTAATCGCCTTGCAGCACATCCCCCTTTCGCCAGCTGGCGTAATAGCGAAGAGGCCCGCACC
GATCGCCCTTCCCAACAGTTGCGCAGCCTGAATGGCGAATGGCGCCTGATGCGGTATTTTCTCCTTACGC
ATCTGTGCGGTATTTCACACCGCATA
[142 nt withheld, positions 8071-8212]
C
[141 nt withheld, positions 8214-8354]
CCTTTGACGTTGGAGTCCACGTTCTTT
[37 nt withheld, positions 8382-8418]
ACCCTATCTCGGGCTATTCTTTTGATTTATAAGGGATTTTGCCGATTTCGGCCTATTGGTTAAAAAATGA
GCTGATTTAACAAAAATTTAACGCGAATTTTAACAAAATATTAACGTTTACAATTTTATGGTGCACTCTC
AGTACAATCTGCTCTGATGCCGCATAGTTAAGCCAGCCCCGACACCCGCCAACACCCGCTGACGCGCCCT
GACGGGCTTGTCTGCTCCCGGCATCCGCTTACAGACAAGCTGTGACCGTCTCCGGGAGCTGCATGTGTCA
GAGGTTTTCACCGTCATCACCGAAACGCGCGAGACGAAAGGGCCTCGTGATACGCCTATTTTTATAGGTT
AATGTCATGATAATAATGGTTTCTTAGACGTCAGGTGGCACTTTTCGGGGAAATGTGCGCGGAACCCCTA
TTTGTTTATTTTTCTAAATACATTCAAATATGTATCCGCTCATGAGACAATAACCCTGATAAATGCTTCA
ATAATATTGAAAAAGGAAGAGTATGAGTATTCAACATTTCCGTGTCGCCCTTATTCCCTTTTTTGCGGCA
TTTTGCCTTCCTGTTTTTGCTCACCCAGAAACGCTGGTGAAAGTAAAAGATGCTGAAGATCAGTTGGGTG
CACGAGTGGGTTACATCGAACTGGATCTCAACAGCGGTAAGATCCTTGAGAGTTTTCGCCCCGAAGAACG
TTTTCCAATGATGAGCACTTTTAAAGTTCTGCTATGTGGCGCGGTATTATCCCGTATTGACGCCGGGCAA
GAGCAACTCGGTCGCCGCATACACTATTCTCAGAATGACTTGGTTGAGTACTCACCAGTCACAGAAAAGC
ATCTTACGGATGGCATGACAGTAAGAGAATTATGCAGTGCTGCCATAACCATGAGTGATAACACTGCGGC
CAACTTACTTCTGACAACGATCGGAGGACCGAAGGAGCTAACCGCTTTTTTGCACAACATGGGGGATCAT
GTAACTCGCCTTGATCGTTGGGAACCGGAGCTGAATGAAGCCATACCAAACGACGAGCGTGACACCACGA
TGCCTGTAGCAATGGCAACAACGTTGCGCAAACTATTAACTGGCGAACTACTTACTCTAGCTTCCCGGCA
ACAATTAATAGACTGGATGGAGGCGGATAAAGTTGCAGGACCACTTCTGCGCTCGGCCCTTCCGGCTGGC
TGGTTTATTGCTGATAAATCTGGAGCCGGTGAGCGTGGGTCTCGCGGTATCATTGCAGCACTGGGGCCAG
ATGGTAAGCCCTCCCGTATCGTAGTTATCTACACGACGGGGAGTCAGGCAACTATGGATGAACGAAATAG
ACAGATCGCTGAGATAGGTGCCTCACTGATTAAGCATTGGTAACTGTCAGACCAAGTTTACTCATATATA
CTTTAGATTGATTTAAAACTTCATTTTTAATTTAAAAGGATCTAGGTGAAGATCCTTTTTGATAATCTCA
TGACCAAAATCCCTTAACGTGAGTTTTCGTTCCACTGAGCGTCAGACCCCGTAGAAAAGATCAAAGGATC
TTCTTGAGATCCTTTTTTTCTGCGCGTAATCTGCTGCTTGCAAACAAAAAAACCACCGCTACCAGCGGTG
GTTTGTTTGCCGGATCAAGAGCTACCAACTCTTTTTCCGAAGGTAACTGGCTTCAGCAGAGCGCAGATAC
CAAATACTGTTCTTCTAGTGTAGCCGTAGTTAGGCCACCACTTCAAGAACTCTGTAGCACCGCCTACATA
CCTCGCTCTGCTAATCCTGTTACCAGTGGCTGCTGCCAGTGGCGATAAGTCGTGTCTTACCGGGTTGGAC
TCAAGACGATAGTTACCGGATAAGGCGCAGCGGTCGGGCTGAACGGGGGGTTCGTGCACACAGCCCAGCT
TGGAGCGAACGACCTACACCGAACTGAGATACCTACAGCGTGAGCTATGAGAAAGCGCCACGCTTCCCGA
AGGGAGAAAGGCGGACAGGTATCCGGTAAGCGGCAGGGTCGGAACAGGAGAGCGCACGAGGGAGCTTCCA
GGGGGAAACGCCTGGTATCTTTATAGTCCTGTCGGGTTTCGCCACCTCTGACTTGAGCGTCGATTTTTGT
GATGCTCGTCAGGGGGGCGGAGCCTATGGAAAAACGCCAGCAACGCGGCCTTTTTACGGTTCCTGGCCTT
TTGCTGGCCTTTTGCTCACATGTTCTTTCCTGCGTTATCCCCTGATTCTGTGGATAACCGTATTACCGCC
TTTGAGTGAGCTGATACCGCTCGCCGCAGCCGAACGACCGAGCGCAGCGAGTCAGTGAGCGAGGAAGCGG
AAGAGCGCCCAATACGCAAACCGCCTCTCCCCGCGCGTTGGCCGATTCATTAATGCAGCTGGCACGACAG
GTTTCCCGACTGGAAAGCGGGCAGTGAGCGCAACGCAATTAATGTGAGTTAGCTCACTCATTAGGCACCC
CAGGCTTTACACTTTATGCTTCCGGCTCGTATGTTGTGTGGAATTGTGAGCGGATAACAATTTCACACAG
GAAACAGCTATGACATGATTACGAATTAA
Features (pLannotate 1.2.2; 22 found; start..end, strand, type, name):
     14..393     +  enhancer       CMV enhancer: human cytomegalovirus immediate early enhancer
    394..597     +  promoter       CMV promoter: human cytomegalovirus (CMV) immediate early promoter
    733..776     +  intron         CMV intron (fragment): modified intron A from human cytomegalovirus
    828..846     +  promoter       SP6 promoter: promoter for bacteriophage SP6 RNA polymerase
    850..887     +  CDS            IgH signal sequence (fragment): signal sequence from the mouse immunoglobulin heavy chain variable region
    939..1655    +  CDS            EGFP: EGFP is a basic (constitutively fluorescent) green fluorescent protein published in 1996, derived from Aequorea victoria. It is reported to be a rapidly-maturing weak dimer with moderate acid sensitivity.
   1656..3761    +  CDS            BRD4 (fragment) (sequence partly withheld): BRD4_HUMAN - Also known as HUNK1. Experimental evidence at protein level: Swiss-Prot protein existence level 1. [Isoform B]: Acts as a chromatin insulator in the DNA damage response pathway. Inhibits DNA damage response signaling by recruiting the condensin-2 complex to acetylated histones, leading to chromatin structure remodeling, insulating the region from DNA damage response by limiting spreading of histone H2AX/H2A.x phosphorylation. From Homo sapiens (Human).
   3804..7172    +  CDS            NUTM1: NUTM1_HUMAN - Also known as C15orf55, NUT. Experimental evidence at protein level: Swiss-Prot protein existence level 1. Plays a role in the regulation of proliferation. Regulates TERT expression by modulating SP1 binding to TERT promoter binding sites. From Homo sapiens (Human).
   7280..7414    +  polyA_signal   SV40 poly(A) signal: SV40 polyadenylation signal
   7483..7840    +  promoter       SV40 promoter: SV40 enhancer and early promoter
   7859..8013    +  CDS            lacZα (fragment): LacZα fragment of β-galactosidase; lacZ fragment
   8019..8070    -  misc_feature   bom (fragment): basis of mobility region from pBR322
   8089..8469    +  rep_origin     M13 ori (sequence partly withheld): M13 bacteriophage origin of replication; arrow indicates direction of (+) strand synthesis
   8545..8594    -  misc_feature   bom (fragment): basis of mobility region from pBR322
   8696..8731    -  CDS            rop (fragment): Rop protein, which maintains plasmids at low copy number; rop
   8826..8930    +  promoter       AmpR promoter: bla
   8931..9791    +  CDS            AmpR: β-lactamase; bla; confers resistance to ampicillin, carbenicillin, and related antibiotics
   9962..10550   +  rep_origin     ori: high-copy-number ColE1/pMB1/pBR322/pUC origin of replication
  10733..10825   +  CDS            lacI (fragment): lac repressor; lacI; The lac repressor binds to the lac operator to inhibit transcription in E. coli. This inhibition can be relieved by adding lactose or isopropyl-β-D-thiogalactopyranoside (IPTG).
  10838..10859   +  protein_bind   CAP binding site: CAP binding activates transcription in the presence of cAMP. E. coli catabolite activator protein
  10874..10904   +  promoter       lac promoter: promoter for the E. coli lac operon
  10908..10930   +  protein_bind   lac operator (fragment): The lac repressor binds to the lac operator to inhibit transcription in E. coli. This inhibition can be relieved by adding lactose or isopropyl-β-D-thiogalactopyranoside (IPTG). lac repressor encoded by lacI
