[The description below was written by a language model from this plasmid's Addgene catalogue record and pLannotate feature annotations shown in this document.]
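Description:
pRK5_EGFP-BRD4-NUT-KS-FtoG is a mammalian expression plasmid of about 11 kb built on the pRK5 backbone for overexpression of an EGFP-tagged human BRD4-NUT fusion protein. It is propagated in E. coli as a high-copy plasmid through a ColE1/pUC-type origin and selected with ampicillin via the β-lactamase gene and its own promoter. The backbone also carries an M13 phage origin for single-stranded DNA production. Several short remnants (lacZα, lacI, rop and bom fragments, and lac promoter/operator elements) are cloning-vector leftovers with no evident role in the payload.

Expression is driven by the human cytomegalovirus immediate early enhancer and promoter. These are followed by a fragment of CMV intron A, an SP6 phage promoter that could support in vitro transcription, and a short annotated fragment of an IgH signal sequence that belongs to the vector leader region. The open reading frame begins with EGFP, joined directly to a partial BRD4 coding region and then, after a short unannotated gap, to the NUTM1 (NUT) coding sequence. This arrangement reproduces the BRD4-NUT fusion configuration with an N-terminal fluorescent tag for imaging. An SV40 polyadenylation signal terminates the transcript, and an SV40 enhancer/early promoter lies downstream.

The "KS-FtoG" element in the name is not annotated in the feature table. About 100 unannotated nucleotides lie between the end of NUTM1 and the poly(A) signal, where a short C-terminal peptide could sit, but the record does not confirm this. The associated work concerns a micropeptide "killswitch" for probing condensate microenvironments, so KS probably denotes that peptide and FtoG a phenylalanine-to-glycine variant, possibly a control. The record does not define either term. The insert was assembled by Gibson cloning.
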