Addgene plasmid #238256: pRK5_EGFP-BRD4-NUT-KS-FtoG
Purpose: For overexpression of EGFP-BRD4-NUT-KS-FtoG
Depositing lab: Denes Hnisz. Depositing organization: Max Planck Institute for Molecular Genetics. Publication: Probing condensate microenvironments with a micropeptide killswitch. Zhang Y, Stoppelkamp I, Fernandez-Pernas P, Allram M, Charman M, Magalhaes AP, Piedavent-Salomon M, Sommer G, Sung YC, Meyer K, Grams N, Halko E, Dongre S, Meierhofer D, Malszycki M, Ilik IA, Aktas T, Kraushar ML, Vastenhouw N, Weitzman MD, Grebien F, Niskanen H, Hnisz D. Nature. 2025 Jun 4. doi: 10.1038/s41586-025-09141-5. PubMed 40468084.
Backbone
  Vector backbone: pRK5
  Vector type: Mammalian Expression
Growth in bacteria
  Bacterial resistance: Ampicillin, 100 μg/mL
  Growth temperature: 37°C
  Growth strain: DH5alpha
  Copy number: High Copy
Gene/Insert
  Gene/Insert name: EGFP-BRD4-NUT-KS-FtoG
  Species: H. sapiens (human)
  Cloning method: Gibson Cloning
Terms and licenses: Academic/Nonprofit Terms; Industry Terms: Not Available to Industry
How to cite: pRK5_EGFP-BRD4-NUT-KS-FtoG was a gift from Denes Hnisz (Addgene plasmid # 238256 ; http://n2t.net/addgene:238256 ; RRID:Addgene_238256)
